>Addgene plasmid #147868 | pAc5.1B-lambdaN-HA-DmNot1_1467-1717-K1537SG1562EQ1658A_W | depositor full sequence | sequence record 290315 | Full Sequence
CTTCAAGGAATTAATTCTATATTCTAAAAACACAAATGATACTTCTAAAAAAAATCATGAATGGCATCAA
CTCTGAATCAAATCTTTGCAGATGCACCTACTTCTCATTTCCACTGTCACATCATTTTTCCAGATCTCGC
TGCCTGTTATGTGGCCCACAAACCAAGACACGTTTTATGGCCATTAAAGCTGGCTGATCGTCGCCAAACA
CCAAATACATATCAATATGTACATTCGAGAAAGAAGCGATCAAAGAAGCGTCTTCGGGCGAGTAGGAGAA
TGCGGAGGAGAAGGAGAACGAGCTGATCTAGTATCTCTCCACAATCCAATGCCAACTGACCAACTGGCCA
TATTCGGAGCAATTTGAAGCCAATTTCCATCGCCTGGCGATCGCTCCATTCTTGGCTATATGTTTTTCAC
CGTTCCCGGGGCCATTTTCAAAGACTCGTCGGTAAGATAAGATTGTGTCACTCGCTGTCTCTCTTCATTT
GTCGAAGAATGCTGAGGAATTTCGCGATGACGTCGGCGAGTATTTTGAAGAATGAGAATAATTTGTATTT
ATACGAAAATCAGTTAGTGGAATTTTCTACAAAAACATGTTATCTATAGATAATTTTGTTGCAAAATATG
TTGACTATGACAAAGATTGTATGTATATACCTTTAATGTATTCTCATTTTCTTATGTATTTATAATGGCA
ATGATGATACTGATGATATTTTAAGATGATGCCAGACCACAGGCTGATTTCTGCGTCTTTTGCCGAACGC
AGTGCATGTGCGGTTGTTGTTTTTTGGAATAGTTTCAATTTTCGGACTGTCCGCTTTGATTTCAGTTTCT
TGGCTTATTCAAAAAGCAAAGTAAAGCCAAAAAAGCGAGATGGCAATACCAAATGCGGCAAAACGGTAGT
GGAAGGAAAGGGGTGCGGGGCAGCGGAAGGAAGGGTGGGGCGGGGCGTGGCGGGGTCTGTGGCTGGGCGC
GACGTCACCGACGTTGGAGCCACTCCTTTGACCATGTGTGCGTGTGTGTATTATTCGTGTCTCGCCACTC
GCCGGTTGTTTTTTTCTTTTTATCTCGCTCTCTCTAGCGCCATCTCGTACGCATGCTCAACGCACCGCAT
GTTGCCGTGTCCTTTATGCGTCATTTTGGCTCGAAATAGGCAATTATTTAAACAAAGATTAGTCAACGAA
AACGCTAAAATAAATAAGTCTACAATATGGTTACTTATTGCCATGTGTGTGCAGCCAACGATAGCAACAA
AAGCAACAACACAGTGGCTTTCCCTCTTTCACTTTTTGTTTGCAAGCGCGTGCGAGCAAGACGGCACGAC
CGGCAAACGCAATTACGCTGACAAAGAGCAGACGAAGTTTTGGCCGAAAAACATCAAGGCGCCTGATACG
AATGCATTTGCAATAACAATTGCGATATTTAATATTGTTTATGAAGCTGTTTGACTTCAAAACACACAAA
AAAAAAAATAAAACAAATTATTTGAAAGAGAATTAGGAATCGGACAGCTTATCGTTACGGGCTAACAGCA
CACCGAGACGAAATAGCTTACCTGACGTCACAGCCTCTGGAAGAACTGCCGCCAAGCAGAGAGAGAGAGA
AAAAGAGGGAGAGCAGCTTAGACCGCATGTGCTTGTGTGTGAGGCGTCTCTCTCTTCGTCTCCTGTTTGC
GCAAACGCATAGACTGCACTGAGAAAATCGATTACCTATTTTTTATGAATGAATATTTGCACTATTACTA
TTCAAAACTATTAAGATAGCAATCACATTCAATAGCCAAATACTATACCACCTGAGCGATGCAACGAAAT
GATCAATTTGAGCAAAAATGCTGCATATTTAGGACGGCATCATTATAGAAATGCTTCTTGCTGTGTACTT
TTCTCTCGTCTGGCAGCTGTTTCGCCGTTATTGTTAAAACCGGCTTAAGTTAGGTGTGTTTTCTACGACT
AGTGATGCCCCTACTAGAAGATGTGTGTTGCACAAATGTCCCTGAATAACCAATTTGAAGTGCAGATAGC
AGTAAACGTAAGCTAATATGAATATTATTTAACTGTAATGTTTTAATATCGCTGGACATTACTAATAAAC
CCACTATAAACACATGTACATATGTATGTTTTGGCATACAATGAGTAGTTGGGGAAAAAATGTGTAAAAG
CACCGTGACCATCACAGCATAAAGATAACCAGCTGAAGTATCGAATATGAGTAACCCCCAAATTGAATCA
CATGCCGCAACTGATAGGACCCATGGAAGTACACTCTTCATGGCGATATACAAGACACACACAAGCACGA
ACACCCAGTTGCGGAGGAAATTCTCCGTAAATGAAAACCCAATCGGCGAACAATTCATACCCATATATGG
TAAAAGTTTTGAACGCGACTTGAGAGCGGAGAGCATTGCGGCTGATAAGGTTTTAGCGCTAAGCGGGCTT
TATAAAACGGGCTGCGGGACCAGTTTTCATATCACTACCGTTTGAGTTCTTGTGCTGTGTGGATACTCCT
CCCGACACAAAGCCGCTCCATCAGCCAGCAGTCGTCTAATCCAGAGACCCCGGATCGGGGTACCAACATG
GACGCACAAACACGACGACGTGAGCGTCGCGCTGAGAAACAAGCTCAATGGAAAGCTGCAAACGGTGGAT
CTCCTCCACATATGGCTTACCCATACGATGTTCCAGATTACGCTCCTCCAAGCTTAATTAAGATGCGCTA
TTCATACGTGGACGTAAACGTGAGCAACTTCCAGCTTATTGGTCAGCAGTTGGTACTGCCACCCAATACT
CCGTTCCTGCACGCCAATCCCGGAATCAAACACATGGTCGTCAACGCCGTGGAGCGCACGATAACCGACT
GGTTGCAGCCTATTGTGGACCGAAGCATCCGCATTGCCTGTGCCACCACCGAGCAGATCATCCGCAGCGA
CTTCGCCCTGGATGCTGACGAGAACCGAATGCGCACTGCCGCTCATCAGATGGTACGAAACCTTGCCGCC
GAGATGGCCATGATTACCGGTAAGGATGAGATAGCGCGTGCTATTAGCCAGAATCTGCACAAGGCCTTGC
TGTCGGGTCTAAATGGGATGCCCAGCATGGCTGAGATCCAAGCTGCTGCTATGCAGTTAGCCAGCGAAAA
TGTTGAGCTAGTTTGCGCTTTCATTCAGAAAACATCTGCTGAAAAGGCAGCCGCAGAGATCGATAGGCGT
CTAAGCACCGATTTCGAGACCAGAAAAATTGCTCGTGAAGAGGGCAACCGCTTTGTGGACGCCCAGATCC
TCACCTATGCACAGGAGCGTCTTCCAGAAGCAGTGCGCATCAAGGTGGGCGCGGCTCCAGCTACACTTTA
TGCTGTGTACTCGGAGTTCGCTAGAAGCATACCTGGCTTCCAGCAGATGAGCGATCGCGATATTGCCCTG
TTTGTGCCCAAGCCGACGGATTTGTCTCAGCCAAATGTGTTTGCTAATTGATCTAGAGGGCCCGCGGTTC
GAAGGTAAGCCTATCCCTAACCCTCTCCTCGGTCTCGATTCTACGCGTACCGGTCATCATCACCATCACC
ATTGAGTTTAAACCCGCTGATCAGCCTCGACTGTGCCTTCTAAGGCCTGAGCTCGCTGATCAGCCTCGAT
CGAGGATCCAGACATGATAAGATACATTGATGAGTTTGGACAAACCACAACTAGAATGCAGTGAAAAAAA
TGCTTTATTTGTGAAATTTGTGATGCTATTGCTTTATTTGTAACCATTATAAGCTGCAATAAACAAGTTA
ACAACAACAATTGCATTCATTTTATGTTTCAGGTTCAGGGGGAGGTGTGGGAGGTTTTTTAAAGCAAGTA
AAACCTCTACAAATGTGGTATGGCTGATTATGATCAGTCGACCGATGCCCTTGAGAGCCTTCAACCCAGT
CAGCTCCTTCCGGTGGGCGCGGGGCATGACTATCGTCGCCGCACTTATGACTGTCTTCTTTATCATGCAA
CTCGTAGGACAGGTGCCGGCAGCGCTCTGGGTCATTTTCGGCGAGGACCGCTTTCGCTGGAGCGCGACGA
TGATCGGCCTGTCGCTTGCGGTATTCGGAATCTTGCACGCCCTCGCTCAAGCCTTCGTCACTGGTCCCGC
CACCAAACGTTTCGGCGAGAAGCAGGCCATTATCGCCGGCATGGCGGCCGACGCGCTGGGCTACGTCTTG
CTGGCGTTCGCGACGCGAGGCTGGATGGCCTTCCCCATTATGATTCTTCTCGCTTCCGGCGGCATCGGGA
TGCCCGCGTTGCAGGCCATGCTGTCCAGGCAGGTAGATGACGACCATCAGGGACAGCTTCAAGGATCGCT
CGCGGCTCTTACCAGCCAGCAAAAGGCCAGGAACCGTAAAAAGGCCGCGTTGCTGGCGTTTTTCCATAGG
CTCCGCCCCCCTGACGAGCATCACAAAAATCGACGCTCAAGTCAGAGGTGGCGAAACCCGACAGGACTAT
AAAGATACCAGGCGTTTCCCCCTGGAAGCTCCCTCGTGCGCTCTCCTGTTCCGACCCTGCCGCTTACCGG
ATACCTGTCCGCCTTTCTCCCTTCGGGAAGCGTGGCGCTTTCTCAATGCTCACGCTGTAGGTATCTCAGT
TCGGTGTAGGTCGTTCGCTCCAAGCTGGGCTGTGTGCACGAACCCCCCGTTCAGCCCGACCGCTGCGCCT
TATCCGGTAACTATCGTCTTGAGTCCAACCCGGTAAGACACGACTTATCGCCACTGGCAGCAGCCACTGG
TAACAGGATTAGCAGAGCGAGGTATGTAGGCGGTGCTACAGAGTTCTTGAAGTGGTGGCCTAACTACGGC
TACACTAGAAGGACAGTATTTGGTATCTGCGCTCTGCTGAAGCCAGTTACCTTCGGAAAAAGAGTTGGTA
GCTCTTGATCCGGCAAACAAACCACCGCTGGTAGCGGTGGTTTTTTTGTTTGCAAGCAGCAGATTACGCG
CAGAAAAAAAGGATCTCAAGAAGATCCTTTGATCTTTTCTACGGGGTCTGACGCTCAGTGGAACGAAAAC
TCACGTTAAGGGATTTTGGTCATGAGATTATCAAAAAGGATCTTCACCTAGATCCTTTTAAATTAAAAAT
GAAGTTTTAAATCAATCTAAAGTATATATGAGTAAACTTGGTCTGACAGTTACCAATGCTTAATCAGTGA
GGCACCTATCTCAGCGATCTGTCTATTTCGTTCATCCATAGTTGCCTGACTCCCCGTCGTGTAGATAACT
ACGATACGGGAGGGCTTACCATCTGGCCCCAGTGCTGCAATGATACCGCGAGACCCACGCTCACCGGCTC
CAGATTTATCAGCAATAAACCAGCCAGCCGGAAGGGCCGAGCGCAGAAGTGGTCCTGCAACTTTATCCGC
CTCCATCCAGTCTATTAATTGTTGCCGGGAAGCTAGAGTAAGTAGTTCGCCAGTTAATAGTTTGCGCAAC
GTTGTTGCCATTGCTGCAGGCATCGTGGTGTCACGCTCGTCGTTTGGTATGGCTTCATTCAGCTCCGGTT
CCCAACGATCAAGGCGAGTTACATGATCCCCCATGTTGTGCAAAAAAGCGGTTAGCTCCTTCGGTCCTCC
GATCGTTGTCAGAAGTAAGTTGGCCGCAGTGTTATCACTCATGGTTATGGCAGCACTGCATAATTCTCTT
ACTGTCATGCCATCCGTAAGATGCTTTTCTGTGACTGGTGAGTACTCAACCAAGTCATTCTGAGAATAGT
GTATGCGGCGACCGAGTTGCTCTTGCCCGGCGTCAACACGGGATAATACCGCGCCACATAGCAGAACTTT
AAAAGTGCTCATCATTGGAAAACGTTCTTCGGGGCGAAAACTCTCAAGGATCTTACCGCTGTTGAGATCC
AGTTCGATGTAACCCACTCGTGCACCCAACTGATCTTCAGCATCTTTTACTTTCACCAGCGTTTCTGGGT
GAGCAAAAACAGGAAGGCAAAATGCCGCAAAAAAGGGAATAAGGGCGACACGGAAATGTTGAATACTCAT
ACTCTTCCTTTTTCAATATTATTGAAGCATTTATCAGGGTTATTGTCTCATGAGCGGATACATATTTGAA
TGTATTTAGAAAAATAAACAAATAGGGGTTCCGCGCACATTTCCCCGAAAAGTGCCACCTGACGTCTAAG
AAACCATTATTATCATGACATTAACCTATAAAAATAGGCGTATCACGAGGCCCTTTCGT
Features (pLannotate 1.2.2; 10 found; start..end, strand, type, name):
     56..2568    +  promoter       Ac5 promoter: Drosophila melanogaster actin 5C promoter
   2588..2653    +  CDS            N (fragment): REGN_LAMBD - Experimental evidence at protein level: Swiss-Prot protein existence level 1. Plays a role as a transcriptional antitermination factor that allows the virus to initiate its lytic phase. Activates expression of the delayed viral early genes by modifying host RNA polymerase (RNAP) into a form that is resistant to termination signals. This antitermination function requires the host NusA protein which serves to stabilize the interaction between antitermination protein N and host RNA polymerase. From Escherichia phage lambda (Bacteriophage lambda).
   2678..2704    +  CDS            3xHA (fragment): three tandem HA epitope tags
   3504..3545    +  CDS            V5 tag: epitope tag from simian virus 5
   3645..3779    -  polyA_signal   SV40 poly(A) signal: SV40 polyadenylation signal
   3802..3886    -  CDS            large T antigen (fragment): large T antigen from SV40 (simian virus 40)
   3887..4357    +  CDS            TcR (fragment): tetracycline efflux protein; tet; confers resistance to tetracycline
   4401..4989    -  rep_origin     ori: high-copy-number ColE1/pMB1/pBR322/pUC origin of replication
   5160..6020    -  CDS            AmpR: β-lactamase; bla; confers resistance to ampicillin, carbenicillin, and related antibiotics
   6021..6125    -  promoter       AmpR promoter: bla
