[The description below was written by a language model from this plasmid's Addgene catalogue record and pLannotate feature annotations shown in this document.]
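Description:
pAc5.1B-lambdaN-HA-DmNot1_1467-1717-K1537SG1562EQ1658A_W is a 6.2 kb insect expression plasmid. The catalogue lists the backbone as unknown, although the name and the annotated parts point to a pAc5.1-type vector. It is propagated in E. coli through a ColE1/pUC-family origin and selected with ampicillin via the bla gene and its own promoter. The record lists it as low copy even though this origin type is usually described as high copy. Short fragments annotated as tetracycline resistance and SV40 large T antigen appear to be non-functional backbone remnants. No selection marker for insect cells is annotated.

Expression is driven by the Drosophila actin 5C promoter, a strong constitutive promoter used in fly cell lines, and terminated by an SV40 polyadenylation signal. The open reading frame begins with a fragment of bacteriophage lambda N protein, followed by an HA epitope (annotated as a fragment of a 3xHA tag). After these comes the insert: residues 1467–1717 of Drosophila melanogaster Not1, the scaffold subunit of the CCR4-NOT deadenylase complex, carrying the substitutions K1537S, G1562E and Q1658A. The insert itself is not annotated in the feature table but fits the gap between the HA tag and a downstream vector V5 tag. The record does not show whether the V5 tag is translated in frame.

The lambda N peptide binds BoxB RNA hairpins, so fusions of this kind are typically used to tether a protein to a BoxB-containing reporter mRNA and measure its effect on translation or stability. The HA tag allows detection or immunoprecipitation. The associated publication concerns CNOT1 interactions with DDX6 and CNOT9 in miRNA-mediated silencing. This suggests the triple mutant was designed to disrupt a binding interface, although the record does not state which partner is affected.
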