Addgene plasmid #147868: pAc5.1B-lambdaN-HA-DmNot1_1467-1717-K1537SG1562EQ1658A_W
Purpose: Insect Expression of DmNot1_1467-1717-K1537SG1562EQ1658A
Depositing lab: Elisa Izaurralde. Depositing organization: Max Planck Institute for Developmental Biology. Publication: A DDX6-CNOT1 complex and W-binding pockets in CNOT9 reveal direct links between miRNA target recognition and silencing. Chen Y, Boland A, Kuzuoglu-Ozturk D, Bawankar P, Loh B, Chang CT, Weichenrieder O, Izaurralde E. Mol Cell. 2014 Jun 5;54(5):737-50. doi: 10.1016/j.molcel.2014.03.034. Epub 2014 Apr 24. PubMed 24768540.
Backbone
  Vector backbone: Unknown
  Vector type: Insect Expression
Growth in bacteria
  Bacterial resistance: Ampicillin, 100 μg/mL
  Growth temperature: 37°C
  Growth strain: DH5alpha
  Copy number: Low Copy
Gene/Insert
  Gene/Insert name: DmNot1_1467-1717-K1537SG1562EQ1658A
  Species: D. melanogaster (fly)
  Entrez Gene: Not1 (a.k.a. Dmel_CG34407, CG1874, CG1884, CG34407, Dmel\CG34407, Dmel_CG1874, Dmel_CG1884, NOT, NOT1, anon-EST:Liang-1.29, anon-WO0118547.221, clone 1.29, not1)
  Cloning method: Unknown
Terms and licenses: Academic/Nonprofit Terms; Industry Terms: Not Available to Industry
Depositor comments: sequence given by NCBI: NM_001103772.2. Plasmids from this collection were made available to the research community and donated after the lab closed. Please note that the sequence provided by the depositing laboratory may be theoretical/predicted or based on Sanger sequencing results. There may be discrepancies between sequencing results obtained by Addgene and the depositor sequence. If an Addgene verified sequence is not available, please contact before placing your order to request that our lab fully sequence the plasmid.
How to cite: pAc5.1B-lambdaN-HA-DmNot1_1467-1717-K1537SG1562EQ1658A_W was a gift from Elisa Izaurralde (Addgene plasmid # 147868 ; http://n2t.net/addgene:147868 ; RRID:Addgene_147868)
